Addgene plasmid #55521: mTurquoise-ALK1-C-18
Purpose: Localization: Membrane Receptor, Excitation: 434, Emission: 474
Depositing lab: Michael Davidson. Depositing organization: Florida State University, Tallahassee.
Backbone
  Vector backbone: mTurquoise-C1
  Backbone size w/o insert (bp): 4750
  Vector type: Mammalian Expression
  Selectable markers: Neomycin (select with G418)
Growth in bacteria
  Bacterial resistance: Kanamycin, 50 μg/mL
  Growth temperature: 37°C
  Growth strain: DH5alpha
  Copy number: High Copy
Gene/Insert
  Gene/Insert name: ALK1 (alt name: NM_001077401)
  Species: H. sapiens (human)
  Entrez Gene: ACVRL1 (a.k.a. ACVRLK1, ALK-1, ALK1, HHT, HHT2, ORW2, SKR3, TSR-I)
  Promoter: CMV
  Tag / fusion protein: mTurquoise (N terminal on backbone)
  Cloning method: Unknown
  Sequencing primers: 5′ CMV-F; 3′ SV40pA-R
Terms and licenses: Academic/Nonprofit Terms; Industry Terms
Depositor comments: . Excitation = 434; Emission = 474
How to cite: mTurquoise-ALK1-C-18 was a gift from Michael Davidson (Addgene plasmid # 55521 ; http://n2t.net/addgene:55521 ; RRID:Addgene_55521)
