[The description below was written by a language model from this plasmid's Addgene catalogue record and pLannotate feature annotations shown in this document.]
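Description:
mTurquoise-ALK1-C-18 is a mammalian expression plasmid built on the mTurquoise-C1 backbone, a C1-type fluorescent-protein fusion vector. It encodes human ALK1 (ACVRL1), a type I transmembrane serine/threonine kinase receptor for the TGF-beta family ligands BMP9 and BMP10 that regulates blood vessel development. The sequenced record is 6,234 nt. Transcription is driven by the human cytomegalovirus immediate early enhancer and promoter. The mTurquoise coding sequence comes first, followed by a residual stretch of the multiple cloning site that acts as a short linker, and then the ACVRL1 open reading frame. This places the cyan fluorescent protein at the N terminus of the receptor, in line with the catalogue entry. The "18" in the name probably refers to linker length, although the record does not state this. An SV40 polyadenylation signal terminates the transcript. The short large T antigen fragment annotated just upstream of it is probably part of that SV40-derived region rather than a functional coding element.

The plasmid replicates in E. coli from a high-copy ColE1/pUC-type origin, and it also carries an f1 phage origin. A single Tn5 aminoglycoside phosphotransferase gene (NeoR/KanR) provides selection in both hosts. A bacterial bla-type promoter drives it for kanamycin resistance in bacteria, and the SV40 enhancer/early promoter drives it for G418 selection of mammalian cells, with an HSV TK polyadenylation signal downstream. The small RSF ori, ble and bGH poly(A) fragments in the feature table appear to be partial annotation matches rather than working parts.

The stated purpose is fluorescent labelling of a membrane receptor. The fusion can be imaged in transfected cells to follow ALK1 localisation, with mTurquoise excited at about 434 nm and emitting at about 474 nm.
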