Features (pLannotate 1.2.2; 16 found; start..end, strand, type, name):
      1..51      +  rep_origin     RSF ori (fragment): Plasmids containing the RSF 1030 origin of replication can be propagated in E. coli cells that contain additional plasmids with compatible origins.
    119..422     +  enhancer       CMV enhancer: human cytomegalovirus immediate early enhancer
    423..626     +  promoter       CMV promoter: human cytomegalovirus (CMV) immediate early promoter
    671..1387    +  CDS            mTurquoise: mTurquoise is a basic (constitutively fluorescent) cyan fluorescent protein published in 2010, derived from Aequorea victoria. It has low acid sensitivity.
   1388..1422    +  misc_feature   MCS (fragment): multiple cloning site
   1442..2947    +  CDS            ACVRL1: ACVL1_HUMAN - Also known as ACVRLK1, ALK1. Experimental evidence at protein level: Swiss-Prot protein existence level 1. Type I receptor for TGF-beta family ligands BMP9/GDF2 and BMP10 and important regulator of normal blood vessel development. On ligand binding, forms a receptor complex consisting of two type II and two type I transmembrane serine/threonine kinases. Type II receptors phosphorylate and activate type I receptors which autophosphorylate, then bind and activate SMAD transcriptional regulators. May bind activin as well. From Homo sapiens (Human).
   2973..3057    +  CDS            large T antigen (fragment): large T antigen from SV40 (simian virus 40)
   3080..3201    +  polyA_signal   SV40 poly(A) signal: SV40 polyadenylation signal
   3235..3663    -  rep_origin     f1 ori (sequence partly withheld): f1 bacteriophage origin of replication; arrow indicates direction of (+) strand synthesis
   3690..3794    +  promoter       AmpR promoter: bla
   3796..4153    +  promoter       SV40 promoter: SV40 enhancer and early promoter
   4188..4982    +  CDS            NeoR/KanR: aminoglycoside phosphotransferase from Tn5; aph(3')-II (or nptII); confers resistance to neomycin, kanamycin, and G418 (Geneticin®)
   5003..5155    +  CDS            ble (fragment): BLE_KLEPN - Experimental evidence at protein level: Swiss-Prot protein existence level 1. Binding protein with a strong affinity to the bleomycin family of antibiotics. Binds to CL990; an antimitotic-antibiotic compound. From Klebsiella pneumoniae.
   5214..5261    +  polyA_signal   HSV TK poly(A) signal: herpes simplex virus thymidine kinase polyadenylation signal (Cole and Stacy, 1985)
   5352..5368    -  polyA_signal   bGH poly(A) signal (fragment): bovine growth hormone polyadenylation signal
   5590..6178    +  rep_origin     ori: high-copy-number ColE1/pMB1/pBR322/pUC origin of replication
>Addgene plasmid #55521 | mTurquoise-ALK1-C-18 | addgene full sequence | sequence record 209501 | Addgene NGS Result
CATGTTCTTTCCTGCGTTATCCCCTGATTCTGTGGATAACCGTATTACCGCCATGCATTAGTTATTAATA
GTAATCAATTACGGGGTCATTAGTTCATAGCCCATATATGGAGTTCCGCGTTACATAACTTACGGTAAAT
GGCCCGCCTGGCTGACCGCCCAACGACCCCCGCCCATTGACGTCAATAATGACGTATGTTCCCATAGTAA
CGCCAATAGGGACTTTCCATTGACGTCAATGGGTGGAGTATTTACGGTAAACTGCCCACTTGGCAGTACA
TCAAGTGTATCATATGCCAAGTACGCCCCCTATTGACGTCAATGACGGTAAATGGCCCGCCTGGCATTAT
GCCCAGTACATGACCTTATGGGACTTTCCTACTTGGCAGTACATCTACGTATTAGTCATCGCTATTACCA
TGGTGATGCGGTTTTGGCAGTACATCAATGGGCGTGGATAGCGGTTTGACTCACGGGGATTTCCAAGTCT
CCACCCCATTGACGTCAATGGGAGTTTGTTTTGGCACCAAAATCAACGGGACTTTCCAAAATGTCGTAAC
AACTCCGCCCCATTGACGCAAATGGGCGGTAGGCGTGTACGGTGGGAGGTCTATATAAGCAGAGCTGGTT
TAGTGAACCGTCAGATCCGCTAGCGCTACCGGTCGCCACCATGGTGAGCAAGGGCGAGGAGCTGTTCACC
GGGGTGGTGCCCATCCTGGTCGAGCTGGACGGCGACGTAAACGGCCACAAGTTCAGCGTGTCCGGCGAGG
GCGAGGGCGATGCCACCTACGGCAAGCTGACCCTGAAGTTCATCTGCACCACCGGCAAGCTGCCCGTGCC
CTGGCCCACCCTCGTGACCACCCTGTCCTGGGGCGTGCAGTGCTTCGCCCGCTACCCCGACCACATGAAG
CAGCACGACTTCTTCAAGTCCGCCATGCCCGAAGGCTACGTCCAGGAGCGCACCATCTTCTTCAAGGACG
ACGGCAACTACAAGACCCGCGCCGAGGTGAAGTTCGAGGGCGACACCCTGGTGAACCGCATCGAGCTGAA
GGGCATCGACTTCAAGGAGGACGGCAACATCCTGGGGCACAAGCTGGAGTACAACTACATCAGCGACAAC
GTCTATATCACCGCCGACAAGCAGAAGAACGGCATCAAGGCCAACTTCAAGATCCGCCACAACATCGAGG
ACGGCGGCGTGCAGCTCGCCGACCACTACCAGCAGAACACCCCCATCGGCGACGGCCCCGTGCTGCTGCC
CGACAACCACTACCTGAGCACCCAGTCCAAGCTGAGCAAAGACCCCAACGAGAAGCGCGATCACATGGTC
CTGCTGGAGTTCGTGACCGCCGCCGGGATCACTCTCGGCATGGACGAGCTGTACAAGTCCGGACTCAGAT
CTCGAGCTCAAGCTTCGAATTCAGGGTCTGGAAGTGGTAGCACCTTGGGCTCCCCCAGGAAAGGCCTTCT
GATGCTGCTGATGGCCTTGGTGACCCAGGGAGACCCTGTGAAGCCGTCTCGGGGCCCGCTGGTGACCTGC
ACGTGTGAGAGCCCACATTGCAAGGGGCCTACCTGCCGGGGGGCCTGGTGCACAGTAGTGCTGGTGCGGG
AGGAGGGGAGGCACCCCCAGGAACATCGGGGCTGCGGGAACTTGCACAGGGAGCTCTGCAGGGGGCGCCC
CACCGAGTTCGTCAACCACTACTGCTGCGACAGCCACCTCTGCAACCACAACGTGTCCCTGGTGCTGGAG
GCCACCCAACCTCCTTCGGAGCAGCCGGGAACAGATGGCCAGCTGGCCCTGATCCTGGGCCCCGTGCTGG
CCTTGCTGGCCCTGGTGGCCCTGGGTGTCCTGGGCCTGTGGCATGTCCGACGGAGGCAGGAGAAGCAGCG
TGGCCTGCACAGCGAGCTGGGAGAGTCCAGTCTCATCCTGAAAGCATCTGAGCAGGGCGACAGCATGTTG
GGGGACCTCCTGGACAGTGACTGCACCACAGGGAGTGGCTCAGGGCTCCCCTTCCTGGTGCAGAGGACAG
TGGCACGGCAGGTTGCCTTGGTGGAGTGTGTGGGAAAAGGCCGCTATGGCGAAGTGTGGCGGGGCTTGTG
GCACGGTGAGAGTGTGGCCGTCAAGATCTTCTCCTCGAGGGATGAACAGTCCTGGTTCCGGGAGACTGAG
ATCTATAACACAGTGTTGCTCAGACACGACAACATCCTAGGCTTCATCGCCTCAGACATGACCTCCCGCA
ACTCGAGCACGCAGCTGTGGCTCATCACGCACTACCACGAGCACGGCTCCCTCTACGACTTTCTGCAGAG
ACAGACGCTGGAGCCCCATCTGGCTCTGAGGCTAGCTGTGTCCGCGGCATGCGGCCTGGCGCACCTGCAC
GTGGAGATCTTCGGTACACAGGGCAAACCAGCCATTGCCCACCGCGACTTCAAGAGCCGCAATGTGCTGG
TCAAGAGCAACCTGCAGTGTTGCATCGCCGACCTGGGCCTGGCTGTGATGCACTCACAGGGCAGCGATTA
CCTGGACATCGGCAACAACCCGAGAGTGGGCACCAAGCGGTACATGGCACCCGAGGTGCTGGACGAGCAG
ATCCGCACGGACTGCTTTGAGTCCTACAAGTGGACTGACATCTGGGCCTTTGGCCTGGTGCTGTGGGAGA
TTGCCCGCCGGACCATCGTGAATGGCATCGTGGAGGACTATAGACCACCCTTCTATGATGTGGTGCCCAA
TGACCCCAGCTTTGAGGACATGAAGAAGGTGGTGTGTGTGGATCAGCAGACCCCCACCATCCCTAACCGG
CTGGCTGCAGACCCGGTCCTCTCAGGCCTAGCTCAGATGATGCGGGAGTGCTGGTACCCAAACCCCTCTG
CCCGACTCACCGCGCTGCGGATCAAGAAGACACTACAAAAAATTAGCAACAGTCCAGAGAAGCCTAAAGT
GATTCAATAGGGATCCACCGGATCTAGATAACTGATCATAATCAGCCATACCACATTTGTAGAGGTTTTA
CTTGCTTTAAAAAACCTCCCACACCTCCCCCTGAACCTGAAACATAAAATGAATGCAATTGTTGTTGTTA
ACTTGTTTATTGCAGCTTATAATGGTTACAAATAAAGCAATAGCATCACAAATTTCACAAATAAAGCATT
TTTTTCACTGCATTCTAGTTGTGGTTTGTCCAAACTCATCAATGTATCTTAACGCGTAAATTGTAAGCGT
TAATATTTTGTTAAAATTCGCGTTAAATTTTTGTTAAATCAGCTCATTTTTTAACCAATAGGCCGAAATC
GGCAAAATCCCTTATAAATCAAAAGAATAGACCGAGATAGGGT
[37 nt withheld, positions 3334-3370]
AAAGAACGTGGACTCCAACGTCAAAGG
[49 nt withheld, positions 3398-3446]
T
[91 nt withheld, positions 3448-3538]
G
[124 nt withheld, positions 3540-3663]
CAGGTGGCACTTTTCGGGGAAATGTGCGCGGAACCCCTATTTGTTTATTTTTCTAAATACATTCAAATAT
GTATCCGCTCATGAGACAATAACCCTGATAAATGCTTCAATAATATTGAAAAAGGAAGAGTCCTGAGGCG
GAAAGAACCAGCTGTGGAATGTGTGTCAGTTAGGGTGTGGAAAGTCCCCAGGCTCCCCAGCAGGCAGAAG
TATGCAAAGCATGCATCTCAATTAGTCAGCAACCAGGTGTGGAAAGTCCCCAGGCTCCCCAGCAGGCAGA
AGTATGCAAAGCATGCATCTCAATTAGTCAGCAACCATAGTCCCGCCCCTAACTCCGCCCATCCCGCCCC
TAACTCCGCCCAGTTCCGCCCATTCTCCGCCCCATGGCTGACTAATTTTTTTTATTTATGCAGAGGCCGA
GGCCGCCTCGGCCTCTGAGCTATTCCAGAAGTAGTGAGGAGGCTTTTTTGGAGGCCTAGGCTTTTGCAAA
GATCGATCAAGAGACAGGATGAGGATCGTTTCGCATGATTGAACAAGATGGATTGCACGCAGGTTCTCCG
GCCGCTTGGGTGGAGAGGCTATTCGGCTATGACTGGGCACAACAGACAATCGGCTGCTCTGATGCCGCCG
TGTTCCGGCTGTCAGCGCAGGGGCGCCCGGTTCTTTTTGTCAAGACCGACCTGTCCGGTGCCCTGAATGA
ACTGCAAGACGAGGCAGCGCGGCTATCGTGGCTGGCCACGACGGGCGTTCCTTGCGCAGCTGTGCTCGAC
GTTGTCACTGAAGCGGGAAGGGACTGGCTGCTATTGGGCGAAGTGCCGGGGCAGGATCTCCTGTCATCTC
ACCTTGCTCCTGCCGAGAAAGTATCCATCATGGCTGATGCAATGCGGCGGCTGCATACGCTTGATCCGGC
TACCTGCCCATTCGACCACCAAGCGAAACATCGCATCGAGCGAGCACGTACTCGGATGGAAGCCGGTCTT
GTCGATCAGGATGATCTGGACGAAGAGCATCAGGGGCTCGCGCCAGCCGAACTGTTCGCCAGGCTCAAGG
CGAGCATGCCCGACGGCGAGGATCTCGTCGTGACCCATGGCGATGCCTGCTTGCCGAATATCATGGTGGA
AAATGGCCGCTTTTCTGGATTCATCGACTGTGGCCGGCTGGGTGTGGCGGACCGCTATCAGGACATAGCG
TTGGCTACCCGTGATATTGCTGAAGAGCTTGGCGGCGAATGGGCTGACCGCTTCCTCGTGCTTTACGGTA
TCGCCGCTCCCGATTCGCAGCGCATCGCCTTCTATCGCCTTCTTGACGAGTTCTTCTGAGCGGGACTCTG
GGGTTCGAAATGACCGACCAAGCGACGCCCAACCTGCCATCACGAGATTTCGATTCCACCGCCGCCTTCT
ATGAAAGGTTGGGCTTCGGAATCGTTTTCCGGGACGCCGGCTGGATGATCCTCCAGCGCGGGGATCTCAT
GCTGGAGTTCTTCGCCCACCCTAGGGGGAGGCTAACTGAAACACGGAAGGAGACAATACCGGAAGGAACC
CGCGCTATGACGGCAATAAAAAGACAGAATAAAACGCACGGTGTTGGGTCGTTTGTTCATAAACGCGGGG
TTCGGTCCCAGGGCTGGCACTCTGTCGATACCCCACCGAGACCCCATTGGGGCCAATACGCCCGCGTTTC
TTCCTTTTCCCCACCCCACCCCCCAAGTTCGGGTGAAGGCCCAGGGCTCGCAGCCAACGTCGGGGCGGCA
GGCCCTGCCATAGCCTCAGGTTACTCATATATACTTTAGATTGATTTAAAACTTCATTTTTAATTTAAAA
GGATCTAGGTGAAGATCCTTTTTGATAATCTCATGACCAAAATCCCTTAACGTGAGTTTTCGTTCCACTG
AGCGTCAGACCCCGTAGAAAAGATCAAAGGATCTTCTTGAGATCCTTTTTTTCTGCGCGTAATCTGCTGC
TTGCAAACAAAAAAACCACCGCTACCAGCGGTGGTTTGTTTGCCGGATCAAGAGCTACCAACTCTTTTTC
CGAAGGTAACTGGCTTCAGCAGAGCGCAGATACCAAATACTGTTCTTCTAGTGTAGCCGTAGTTAGGCCA
CCACTTCAAGAACTCTGTAGCACCGCCTACATACCTCGCTCTGCTAATCCTGTTACCAGTGGCTGCTGCC
AGTGGCGATAAGTCGTGTCTTACCGGGTTGGACTCAAGACGATAGTTACCGGATAAGGCGCAGCGGTCGG
GCTGAACGGGGGGTTCGTGCACACAGCCCAGCTTGGAGCGAACGACCTACACCGAACTGAGATACCTACA
GCGTGAGCTATGAGAAAGCGCCACGCTTCCCGAAGGGAGAAAGGCGGACAGGTATCCGGTAAGCGGCAGG
GTCGGAACAGGAGAGCGCACGAGGGAGCTTCCAGGGGGAAACGCCTGGTATCTTTATAGTCCTGTCGGGT
TTCGCCACCTCTGACTTGAGCGTCGATTTTTGTGATGCTCGTCAGGGGGGCGGAGCCTATGGAAAAACGC
CAGCAACGCGGCCTTTTTACGGTTCCTGGCCTTTTGCTGGCCTTTTGCTCA
