>Addgene plasmid #55521 | mTurquoise-ALK1-C-18 | depositor partial sequence | sequence record 85929 | insert sequence
TCCAATTTTAGTGACGTCAGATCCGCTAGCGCTACCGGTCGCCACCATGGTGAGCAAGGGCGAGGAGCTG
TTCACCGGGGTGGTGCCCATCCTGGTCGAGCTGGACGGCGACGTAAACGGCCACAAGTTCAGCGTGTCCG
GCGAGGGCGAGGGCGATGCCACCTACGGCAAGCTGACCCTGAAGTTCATCTGCACCACCGGCAAGCTGCC
CGTGCCCTGGCCCACCCTCGTGACCACCCTGTCCTGGGGCGTGCAGTGCTTCGCCCGCTACCCCGACCAC
ATGAAGCAGCACGACTTCTTCAAGTCCGCCATGCCCGAAGGCTACGTCCAGGAGCGCACCATCTTCTTCA
AGGACGACGGCAACTACAAGACCCGCGCCGAGGTGAAGTTCGAGGGCGACACCCTGGTGAACCGCATCGA
GCTGAAGGGCATCGACTTCAAGGAGGACGGCAACATCCTGGGGCACAAGCTGGAGTACAACTACATCAGC
GACAACGTCTATATCACCGCCGACAAGCAGAAGAACGGCATCAAGGCCAACTTCAAGATCCGCCACAACA
TCGAGGACGGCGGCGTGCAGCTCGCCGACCACTACCAGCAGAACACCCCCATCGGCGACGGCCCCGTGCT
GCTGCCCGACAACCACTACCTGAGCACCCAGTCCAAGCTGAGCAAAGACCCCAACGAGAAGCGCGATCAC
ATGGTCCTGCTGGAGTTCGTGACCGCCGCCGGGATCACTCTCGGCATGGACGAGCTGTACAAGTCCGGAC
TCAGATCTCGAGCTCAAGCTTCGAATTCAGGGTCTGGAAGTGGTAGCACCTTGGGCTCCCCCAGGAAAGG
CCTTCTGATGCTGCTGATGGCCTTGGTGACCCAGGGAGACCCTGTGAAGCCGTCTCGGGGCCCGCTGGTG
ACCTGCACGTGTGAGAGCCCACATTGCAAGGGGCCTACCTGCCGGGGGGCCTGGTGCACAGTAGTGCTGG
TGCGGGAGGAGGGGAGGCACCCCCAGGAACATCGGGGCTGCGGGAACTTGCACAGGGAGCTCTGCAGGGG
GCGCCCCACCGAGTTCGTCAACCACTACTGCTGCGACAGCCACCTCTGCAACCACAACGTGTCCCTGGTG
CTGGAGGCCACCCAACCTCCTTCGGAGCAGCCGGGAACAGATGGCCAGCTGGCCCTGATCCTGGGCCCCG
TGCTGGCCTTGCTGGCCCTGGTGGCCCTGGGTGTCCTGGGCCTGTGGCATGTCCGACGGAGGCAGGAGAA
GCAGCGTGGCCTGCACAGCGAGCTGGGAGAGTCCAGTCTCATCCTGAAAGCATCTGAGCAGGGCGACAGC
ATGTTGGGGGACCTCCTGGACAGTGACTGCACCACAGGGAGTGGCTCAGGGCTCCCCTTCCTGGTGCAGA
GGACAGTGGCACGGCAGGTTGCCTTGGTGGAGTGTGTGGGAAAAGGCCGCTATGGCGAAGTGTGGCGGGG
CTTGTGGCACGGTGAGAGTGTGGCCGTCAAGATCTTCTCCTCGAGGGATGAACAGTCCTGGTTCCGGGAG
ACTGAGATCTATAACACAGTGTTGCTCAGACACGACAACATCCTAGGCTTCATCGCCTCAGACATGACCT
CCCGCAACTCGAGCACGCAGCTGTGGCTCATCACGCACTACCACGAGCACGGCTCCCTCTACGACTTTCT
GCAGAGACAGACGCTGGAGCCCCATCTGGCTCTGAGGCTAGCTGTGTCCGCGGCATGCGGCCTGGCGCAC
CTGCACGTGGAGATCTTCGGTACACAGGGCAAACCAGCCATTGCCCACCGCGACTTCAAGAGCCGCAATG
TGCTGGTCAAGAGCAACCTGCAGTGTTGCATCGCCGACCTGGGCCTGGCTGTGATGCACTCACAGGGCAG
CGATTACCTGGACATCGGCAACAACCCGAGAGTGGGCACCAAGCGGTACATGGCACCCGAGGTGCTGGAC
GAGCAGATCCGCACGGACTGCTTTGAGTCCTACAAGTGGACTGACATCTGGGCCTTTGGCCTGGTGCTGT
GGGAGATTGCCCGCCGGACCATCGTGAATGGCATCGTGGAGGACTATAGACCACCCTTCTATGATGTGGT
GCCCAATGACCCCAGCTTTGAGGACATGAAGAAGGTGGTGTGTGTGGATCAGCAGACCCCCACCATCCCT
AACCGGCTGGCTGCAGACCCGGTCCTCTCAGGCCTAGCTCAGATGATGCGGGAGTGCTGGTACCCAAACC
CCTCTGCCCGACTCACCGCGCTGCGGATCAAGAAGACACTACAAAAAATTAGCAACAGTCCAGAGAAGCC
TAAAGTGATTCAATAGGGATCCACCGGATCTAGATAACTGATCATAATCAGCCATACCACATGAGAGTAG
CC
